Addgene plasmid #178154: COQ2_Halo_N_allele
Purpose: Donor vector for endogenous tagging of human COQ2 at the N-terminus with halotag
Depositing lab: iPSC Neurodegenerative Disease Initiative (iNDI) & Michael Ward. Depositing organization: National Institute of Neurological Disorders and Strokes (NINDS).
Backbone
  Vector backbone: pUC57-BsaI-Free
  Vector type: Donor vector
Growth in bacteria
  Bacterial resistance: Ampicillin, 100 μg/mL
  Growth temperature: 37°C
  Growth strain: DH5alpha
  Copy number: High Copy
Gene/Insert
  Gene/Insert name: Halotag (alt name: COQ2)
  Species: H. sapiens (human)
  Entrez Gene: COQ2 (a.k.a. CL640, COQ10D1, MSA1, PHB:PPT)
  Cloning method: Unknown
Terms and licenses: Academic/Nonprofit Terms; Industry Terms: Not Available to Industry
How to cite: COQ2_Halo_N_allele was a gift from iPSC Neurodegenerative Disease Initiative (iNDI) & Michael Ward (Addgene plasmid # 178154 ; http://n2t.net/addgene:178154 ; RRID:Addgene_178154)
