[The description below was written by a language model from this plasmid's Addgene catalogue record and pLannotate feature annotations shown in this document.]
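Description:
COQ2_Halo_N_allele is a homology-directed repair donor plasmid built on the pUC57-BsaI-Free cloning backbone, designed to insert a HaloTag coding sequence at the N-terminus of the endogenous human COQ2 gene. It is a simple bacterial propagation vector of about 4.5 kb. It replicates in E. coli from a high-copy ColE1/pUC-type origin and is selected with ampicillin through the bla (AmpR) gene and its native promoter. The remaining backbone annotations are remnants of the pUC/pBR322 lineage with no role in the tagging function: the lac promoter, operator and CAP site, and fragments of lacZα, lacI, rop and bom. No mammalian promoter, mammalian selection marker or viral element is annotated, which fits a donor meant to rely on the native COQ2 locus for expression.

The payload appears as a CDS matched to the bacterial haloalkane dehalogenase DhaA, the enzyme from which HaloTag was engineered. It is followed shortly downstream, on the same strand, by a fragment of human COQ2 coding sequence that runs across the plasmid's numbering origin. This arrangement places the tag upstream of the start of COQ2, with the COQ2 fragment presumably serving as the downstream homology arm. The unannotated stretch before the tag likely contains the upstream arm, although the record does not define the arms, any linker, or the nuclease and guide to be used with it. COQ2 encodes the para-hydroxybenzoate polyprenyltransferase of coenzyme Q biosynthesis. A Halo fusion at the native locus allows covalent labelling with chloroalkane ligands for imaging, pulldown or related assays at endogenous expression levels. The depositing initiative suggests use in human iPSC lines, though the record does not name a target cell type.
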