Features (pLannotate 1.2.2; 12 found; start..end, strand, type, name):
    437..453     -  protein_bind   lac operator: The lac repressor binds to the lac operator to inhibit transcription in E. coli. This inhibition can be relieved by adding lactose or isopropyl-β-D-thiogalactopyranoside (IPTG). lac repressor encoded by lacI
    461..491     -  promoter       lac promoter: promoter for the E. coli lac operon
    506..527     -  protein_bind   CAP binding site: CAP binding activates transcription in the presence of cAMP. E. coli catabolite activator protein
    540..632     -  CDS            lacI (fragment): lac repressor; lacI; The lac repressor binds to the lac operator to inhibit transcription in E. coli. This inhibition can be relieved by adding lactose or isopropyl-β-D-thiogalactopyranoside (IPTG).
    815..1403    -  rep_origin     ori: high-copy-number ColE1/pMB1/pBR322/pUC origin of replication
   1574..2434    -  CDS            AmpR: β-lactamase; bla; confers resistance to ampicillin, carbenicillin, and related antibiotics
   2435..2539    -  promoter       AmpR promoter: bla
   2634..2669    +  CDS            rop (fragment): Rop protein, which maintains plasmids at low copy number; rop
   2771..2870    +  misc_feature   bom (fragment): basis of mobility region from pBR322
   2876..3033    -  CDS            lacZα (fragment): LacZα fragment of β-galactosidase; lacZ fragment
   3471..4349    +  CDS            dhaA: DHAA_PSEPV - Experimental evidence at protein level: Swiss-Prot protein existence level 1. Catalyzes hydrolytic cleavage of carbon-halogen bonds in halogenated aliphatic compounds, leading to the formation of the corresponding primary alcohols, halide ions and protons. Has a broad substrate specificity, as it is able to dehalogenate mono- and di- chlorinated and brominated alkanes (up to at least C10), and the two isomers of 1,3-dichloropropene to 3-chloroallyl alcohol; the highest activity was found with 1,2-dibromoethane, while no activity was observed with the analog 1,2-dichloroethane. Fro
   4404..202     +  CDS            COQ2 (fragment) (across the origin): COQ2_HUMAN - Also known as CL640. Experimental evidence at protein level: Swiss-Prot protein existence level 1. Catalyzes the prenylation of para-hydroxybenzoate (PHB) with an all-trans polyprenyl group. Mediates the second step in the final reaction sequence of coenzyme Q (CoQ) biosynthesis, which is the condensation of the polyisoprenoid side chain with PHB, generating the first membrane-bound Q intermediate. From Homo sapiens (Human).
>Addgene plasmid #178154 | COQ2_Halo_N_allele | addgene full sequence | sequence record 349320 | Addgene NGS Result
GGCGTGGCTGCCGGGCTGGCGGGGCCGCTCCTTCGCCCTGGCGCGTGCGGCAGGCGCGCCCCACGGTGGT
GACTTGCAGCCCCCCGCCTGTCCCGAGCCGCGCGGGCGCCAGCTCAGTTTGTCCGCGGCGGCGGTGGTGG
ACTCTGCGCCCCGCCCCCTGCAGCCGTACTTGCGCCTCATGCGGTTGGACAAGCCCATTGGTGAGTGCGG
GCGGGCGGGCAGCCCGGGAATTTGCAAGTAGCAGCCGCCGAGTCGGCTCCGCGGAGCTGTCCGCGGCGGC
CGGCCGGGGCGTGATGGAAATGAGAACCTGAAAGCTTGGGCTTGGCTGCCGGGTGCCGTGCGCCCTGGGG
CCAATATCGGATCCCGGGCCCGTCGACTGCAGAGGCCTGCATGCAAGCTTGGCGTAATCATGGTCATAGC
TGTTTCCTGTGTGAAATTGTTATCCGCTCACAATTCCACACAACATACGAGCCGGAAGCATAAAGTGTAA
AGCCTGGGGTGCCTAATGAGTGAGCTAACTCACATTAATTGCGTTGCGCTCACTGCCCGCTTTCCAGTCG
GGAAACCTGTCGTGCCAGCTGCATTAATGAATCGGCCAACGCGCGGGGAGAGGCGGTTTGCGTATTGGGC
GCTCTTCCGCTTCCTCGCTCACTGACTCGCTGCGCTCGGTCGTTCGGCTGCGGCGAGCGGTATCAGCTCA
CTCAAAGGCGGTAATACGGTTATCCACAGAATCAGGGGATAACGCAGGAAAGAACATGTGAGCAAAAGGC
CAGCAAAAGGCCAGGAACCGTAAAAAGGCCGCGTTGCTGGCGTTTTTCCATAGGCTCCGCCCCCCTGACG
AGCATCACAAAAATCGACGCTCAAGTCAGAGGTGGCGAAACCCGACAGGACTATAAAGATACCAGGCGTT
TCCCCCTGGAAGCTCCCTCGTGCGCTCTCCTGTTCCGACCCTGCCGCTTACCGGATACCTGTCCGCCTTT
CTCCCTTCGGGAAGCGTGGCGCTTTCTCATAGCTCACGCTGTAGGTATCTCAGTTCGGTGTAGGTCGTTC
GCTCCAAGCTGGGCTGTGTGCACGAACCCCCCGTTCAGCCCGACCGCTGCGCCTTATCCGGTAACTATCG
TCTTGAGTCCAACCCGGTAAGACACGACTTATCGCCACTGGCAGCAGCCACTGGTAACAGGATTAGCAGA
GCGAGGTATGTAGGCGGTGCTACAGAGTTCTTGAAGTGGTGGCCTAACTACGGCTACACTAGAAGAACAG
TATTTGGTATCTGCGCTCTGCTGAAGCCAGTTACCTTCGGAAAAAGAGTTGGTAGCTCTTGATCCGGCAA
ACAAACCACCGCTGGTAGCGGTGGTTTTTTTGTTTGCAAGCAGCAGATTACGCGCAGAAAAAAAGGATCT
CAAGAAGATCCTTTGATCTTTTCTACGGGGTCTGACGCTCAGTGGAACGAAAACTCACGTTAAGGGATTT
TGGTCATGAGATTATCAAAAAGGATCTTCACCTAGATCCTTTTAAATTAAAAATGAAGTTTTAAATCAAT
CTAAAGTATATATGAGTAAACTTGGTCTGACAGTTACCAATGCTTAATCAGTGAGGCACCTATCTCAGCG
ATCTGTCTATTTCGTTCATCCATAGTTGCCTGACTCCCCGTCGTGTAGATAACTACGATACGGGAGGGCT
TACCATCTGGCCCCAGTGCTGCAATGATACCGCGAGATCCACGCTCACCGGCTCCAGATTTATCAGCAAT
AAACCAGCCAGCCGGAAGGGCCGAGCGCAGAAGTGGTCCTGCAACTTTATCCGCCTCCATCCAGTCTATT
AATTGTTGCCGGGAAGCTAGAGTAAGTAGTTCGCCAGTTAATAGTTTGCGCAACGTTGTTGCCATTGCTA
CAGGCATCGTGGTGTCACGCTCGTCGTTTGGTATGGCTTCATTCAGCTCCGGTTCCCAACGATCAAGGCG
AGTTACATGATCCCCCATGTTGTGCAAAAAAGCGGTTAGCTCCTTCGGTCCTCCGATCGTTGTCAGAAGT
AAGTTGGCCGCAGTGTTATCACTCATGGTTATGGCAGCACTGCATAATTCTCTTACTGTCATGCCATCCG
TAAGATGCTTTTCTGTGACTGGTGAGTACTCAACCAAGTCATTCTGAGAATAGTGTATGCGGCGACCGAG
TTGCTCTTGCCCGGCGTCAATACGGGATAATACCGCGCCACATAGCAGAACTTTAAAAGTGCTCATCATT
GGAAAACGTTCTTCGGGGCGAAAACTCTCAAGGATCTTACCGCTGTTGAGATCCAGTTCGATGTAACCCA
CTCGTGCACCCAACTGATCTTCAGCATCTTTTACTTTCACCAGCGTTTCTGGGTGAGCAAAAACAGGAAG
GCAAAATGCCGCAAAAAAGGGAATAAGGGCGACACGGAAATGTTGAATACTCATACTCTTCCTTTTTCAA
TATTATTGAAGCATTTATCAGGGTTATTGTCTCATGAGCGGATACATATTTGAATGTATTTAGAAAAATA
AACAAATAGGGGTTCCGCGCACATTTCCCCGAAAAGTGCCACCTGACGTCTAAGAAACCATTATTATCAT
GACATTAACCTATAAAAATAGGCGTATCACGAGGCCCTTTCGTCTCGCGCGTTTCGGTGATGACGGTGAA
AACCTCTGACACATGCAGCTCCCGGAGACGGTCACAGCTTGTCTGTAAGCGGATGCCGGGAGCAGACAAG
CCCGTCAGGGCGCGTCAGCGGGTGTTGGCGGGTGTCGGGGCTGGCTTAACTATGCGGCATCAGAGCAGAT
TGTACTGAGAGTGCACCATATGCGGTGTGAAATACCGCACAGATGCGTAAGGAGAAAATACCGCATCAGG
CGCCATTCGCCATTCAGGCTGCGCAACTGTTGGGAAGGGCGATCGGTGCGGGCCTCTTCGCTATTACGCC
AGCTGGCGAAAGGGGGATGTGCTGCAAGGCGATTAAGTTGGGTAACGCCAGGGTTTTCCCAGTCACGACG
TTGTAAAACGACGGCCAGTGAATTCGAGCTCGGTACCTCGCGAATGCATCTAGATCCAATATAAAGCCAA
CTTCCTCCGCTCGACTCTTTGGAACACTTATTCTATTTTACAGAATAAGGTGTTGCCCGATTCTATTTTT
TGTTTGTTTCCTCAGAGACCCCGTTCTGAGTGTTGCCCGATAATGGAACCACAAAGTCAATCAAGATCGA
GTTGTAAAAAATTACAACTAAATTTATTGTAATTTTTTTGCCTTTTGCCAATAGAAATCCCTTTTTCATT
AAGTATTCCTCCCTAGAGTAAGCGACCACGATGACCCCAATTTCACAAGTAAGGATGAGGAAAGGTTCTG
CCCACACCGCCGCCCAGCCTGGCAGACTAGGATTGCATCCTGCGGGTGCCACTGCGCATGCCTGCCGGGG
AATGACGTCAATCCGAGCTCGTCCCGGCCTCACCAGCGCCATGGCCGAGATCGGCACCGGCTTTCCCTTC
GATCCTCACTACGTGGAAGTGCTGGGCGAGAGAATGCACTATGTGGACGTGGGCCCCAGAGATGGAACCC
CTGTGCTGTTTCTGCACGGCAACCCTACCAGCAGCTACGTGTGGCGGAACATCATCCCTCACGTGGCCCC
TACACACAGATGTATCGCCCCTGACCTGATCGGCATGGGCAAGAGCGATAAGCCCGACCTGGGCTACTTC
TTCGACGACCACGTGCGGTTCATGGACGCCTTTATTGAGGCCCTCGGCCTGGAAGAGGTGGTGCTGGTTA
TTCACGATTGGGGCAGCGCCCTGGGATTCCACTGGGCCAAGAGAAACCCCGAGAGAGTGAAGGGAATCGC
CTTCATGGAATTCATCAGGCCCATTCCTACCTGGGACGAGTGGCCTGAGTTCGCCAGAGAGACATTCCAG
GCCTTCAGAACCACCGACGTGGGCAGAAAGCTGATCATCGACCAGAACGTGTTCATCGAGGGCACCCTGC
CTATGGGAGTCGTCAGACCACTGACCGAGGTGGAAATGGACCACTACAGAGAGCCCTTTCTGAACCCCGT
GGACCGGGAACCTCTTTGGAGATTCCCCAACGAGCTGCCCATTGCCGGCGAGCCTGCTAATATTGTGGCC
CTGGTGGAAGAGTACATGGACTGGCTGCATCAGAGCCCCGTGCCTAAGCTGCTGTTTTGGGGAACACCCG
GCGTGCTGATTCCTCCTGCTGAAGCTGCCAGACTGGCCAAGAGCCTGCCTAATTGCAAGGCCGTGGATAT
CGGCCCTGGCCTGAATCTGCTGCAAGAGGACAACCCCGATCTGATCGGCTCCGAGATTGCCAGATGGCTG
AGCACCCTGGAAATCAGCGGAGGAGGAGGTTCTGGAGGCGGTGGAAGTGGTGGCGGAGGTAGCCTGGGCT
CGCGAGCCGCGGGGTTCGCGCGGGGCCTGCGGGCTGTGGCACT
