>Addgene plasmid #178154 | COQ2_Halo_N_allele | depositor partial sequence | sequence record 345791 | insert
ATAAAGCCAACTTCCTCCGCTCGACTCTTTGGAACACTTATTCTATTTTACAGAATAAGGTGTTGCCCGA
TTCTATTTTTTGTTTGTTTCCTCAGAGACCCCGTTCTGAGTGTTGCCCGATAATGGAACCACAAAGTCAA
TCAAGATCGAGTTGTAAAAAATTACAACTAAATTTATTGTAATTTTTTTGCCTTTTGCCAATAGAAATCC
CTTTTTCATTAAGTATTCCTCCCTAGAGTAAGCGACCACGATGACCCCAATTTCACAAGTAAGGATGAGG
AAAGGTTCTGCCCACACCGCCGCCCAGCCTGGCAGACTAGGATTGCATCCTGCGGGTGCCACTGCGCATG
CCTGCCGGGGAATGACGTCAATCCGAGCTCGTCCCGGCCTCACCAGCGCCATGGCCGAGATCGGCACCGG
CTTTCCCTTCGATCCTCACTACGTGGAAGTGCTGGGCGAGAGAATGCACTATGTGGACGTGGGCCCCAGA
GATGGAACCCCTGTGCTGTTTCTGCACGGCAACCCTACCAGCAGCTACGTGTGGCGGAACATCATCCCTC
ACGTGGCCCCTACACACAGATGTATCGCCCCTGACCTGATCGGCATGGGCAAGAGCGATAAGCCCGACCT
GGGCTACTTCTTCGACGACCACGTGCGGTTCATGGACGCCTTTATTGAGGCCCTCGGCCTGGAAGAGGTG
GTGCTGGTTATTCACGATTGGGGCAGCGCCCTGGGATTCCACTGGGCCAAGAGAAACCCCGAGAGAGTGA
AGGGAATCGCCTTCATGGAATTCATCAGGCCCATTCCTACCTGGGACGAGTGGCCTGAGTTCGCCAGAGA
GACATTCCAGGCCTTCAGAACCACCGACGTGGGCAGAAAGCTGATCATCGACCAGAACGTGTTCATCGAG
GGCACCCTGCCTATGGGAGTCGTCAGACCACTGACCGAGGTGGAAATGGACCACTACAGAGAGCCCTTTC
TGAACCCCGTGGACCGGGAACCTCTTTGGAGATTCCCCAACGAGCTGCCCATTGCCGGCGAGCCTGCTAA
TATTGTGGCCCTGGTGGAAGAGTACATGGACTGGCTGCATCAGAGCCCCGTGCCTAAGCTGCTGTTTTGG
GGAACACCCGGCGTGCTGATTCCTCCTGCTGAAGCTGCCAGACTGGCCAAGAGCCTGCCTAATTGCAAGG
CCGTGGATATCGGCCCTGGCCTGAATCTGCTGCAAGAGGACAACCCCGATCTGATCGGCTCCGAGATTGC
CAGATGGCTGAGCACCCTGGAAATCAGCGGAGGAGGAGGTTCTGGAGGCGGTGGAAGTGGTGGCGGAGGT
AGCCTGGGCTCGCGAGCCGCGGGGTTCGCGCGGGGCCTGCGGGCTGTGGCACTGGCGTGGCTGCCGGGCT
GGCGGGGCCGCTCCTTCGCCCTGGCGCGTGCGGCAGGCGCGCCCCACGGTGGTGACTTGCAGCCCCCCGC
CTGTCCCGAGCCGCGCGGGCGCCAGCTCAGTTTGTCCGCGGCGGCGGTGGTGGACTCTGCGCCCCGCCCC
CTGCAGCCGTACTTGCGCCTCATGCGGTTGGACAAGCCCATTGGTGAGTGCGGGCGGGCGGGCAGCCCGG
GAATTTGCAAGTAGCAGCCGCCGAGTCGGCTCCGCGGAGCTGTCCGCGGCGGCCGGCCGGGGCGTGATGG
AAATGAGAACCTGAAAGCTTGGGCTTGGCTGCCGGGTGCCGTGCGCCCTGGGG
